>Addgene plasmid #44242 | pET-28a-hPKM2 | addgene full sequence | sequence record 151379 | Addgene NGS Result
CGGCGTAGAGGATCGAGATCTCGATCCCGCGAAATTAATACGACTCACTATAGGGGAATTGTGAGCGGAT
AACAATTCCCCTCTAGAAATAATTTTGTTTAACTTTAAGAAGGAGATATACCATGGGCAGCAGCCATCAT
CATCATCATCACAGCAGCGGCCTGGTGCCGCGCGGCAGCCATATGTCTAAACCGCACTCTGAAGCTGGTA
CCGCCTTCATTCAGACCCAGCAACTGCACGCAGCCATGGCTGACACATTCCTGGAGCACATGTGCCGCCT
GGACATTGATTCACCACCCATCACAGCCCGGAACACTGGCATCATCTGTACCATTGGCCCAGCTTCCCGA
TCAGTGGAGACGTTGAAGGAGATGATTAAGTCTGGAATGAATGTGGCTCGTCTGAACTTCTCTCATGGAA
CTCATGAGTACCATGCGGAGACCATCAAGAATGTGCGCACAGCCACGGAAAGCTTTGCTTCTGACCCCAT
CCTCTACCGGCCCGTTGCTGTGGCTCTAGACACTAAAGGACCTGAGATCCGAACTGGGCTCATCAAGGGC
AGCGGCACTGCAGAGGTGGAGCTGAAGAAGGGAGCCACTCTCAAAATCACGCTGGATAACGCCTACATGG
AAAAGTGTGACGAGAACATCCTGTGGCTGGACTACAAGAACATCTGCAAGGTGGTGGAAGTGGGCAGCAA
GATCTACGTGGATGATGGGCTTATTTCTCTCCAGGTGAAGCAGAAAGGTGCCGACTTCCTGGTGACGGAG
GTGGAAAATGGTGGCTCCTTGGGCAGCAAGAAGGGTGTGAACCTTCCTGGGGCTGCTGTGGACTTGCCTG
CTGTGTCGGAGAAGGACATCCAGGATCTGAAGTTTGGGGTCGAGCAGGATGTTGATATGGTGTTTGCGTC
ATTCATCCGCAAGGCATCTGATGTCCATGAAGTTAGGAAGGTCCTGGGAGAGAAGGGAAAGAACATCAAG
ATTATCAGCAAAATCGAGAATCATGAGGGGGTTCGGAGGTTTGATGAAATCCTGGAGGCCAGTGATGGGA
TCATGGTGGCTCGTGGTGATCTAGGCATTGAGATTCCTGCAGAGAAGGTCTTCCTTGCTCAGAAGATGAT
GATTGGACGGTGCAACCGAGCTGGGAAGCCTGTCATCTGTGCTACTCAGATGCTGGAGAGCATGATCAAG
AAGCCCCGCCCCACTCGGGCTGAAGGCAGTGATGTGGCCAATGCAGTCCTGGATGGAGCCGACTGCATCA
TGCTGTCTGGAGAAACAGCCAAAGGGGACTATCCTCTGGAGGCTGTGCGCATGCAGCACCTGATTGCCCG
TGAGGCAGAGGCTGCCATCTACCACTTGCAATTATTTGAGGAACTCCGCCGCCTGGCGCCCATTACCAGC
GACCCCACAGAAGCCACCGCCGTGGGTGCCGTGGAGGCCTCCTTCAAGTGCTGCAGTGGGGCCATAATCG
TCCTCACCAAGTCTGGCAGGTCTGCTCACCAGGTGGCCAGATACCGCCCACGTGCCCCCATCATTGCTGT
GACCCGGAATCCCCAGACAGCTCGTCAGGCCCACCTGTACCGTGGCATCTTCCCTGTGCTGTGCAAGGAC
CCAGTCCAGGAGGCCTGGGCTGAGGACGTGGACCTCCGGGTGAACTTTGCCATGAATGTTGGCAAGGCCC
GAGGCTTCTTCAAGAAGGGAGATGTGGTCATTGTGCTGACCGGATGGCGCCCTGGCTCCGGCTTCACCAA
CACCATGCGTGTTGTTCCTGTGCCGTGACTCGAGCACCACCACCACCACCACTGAGATCCGGCTGCTAAC
AAAGCCCGAAAGGAAGCTGAGTTGGCTGCTGCCACCGCTGAGCAATAACTAGCATAACCCCTTGGGGCCT
CTAAACGGGTCTTGAGGGGTTTTTTGCTGAAAGGAGGAACTATATCCGGATTGGCGAATGGG
[124 nt withheld, positions 1953-2076]
C
[91 nt withheld, positions 2078-2168]
A
[49 nt withheld, positions 2170-2218]
CCTTTGACGTTGGAGTCCACGTTCTTT
[37 nt withheld, positions 2246-2282]
ACCCTATCTCGGTCTATTCTTTTGATTTATAAGGGATTTTGCCGATTTCGGCCTATTGGTTAAAAAATGA
GCTGATTTAACAAAAATTTAACGCGAATTTTAACAAAATATTAACGCTTACAATTTAGGTGGCACTTTTC
GGGGAAATGTGCGCGGAACCCCTATTTGTTTATTTTTCTAAATACATTCAAATATGTATCCGCTCATGAA
TTAATTCTTAGAAAAACTCATCGAGCATCAAATGAAACTGCAATTTATTCATATCAGGATTATCAATACC
ATATTTTTGAAAAAGCCGTTTCTGTAATGAAGGAGAAAACTCACCGAGGCAGTTCCATAGGATGGCAAGA
TCCTGGTATCGGTCTGCGATTCCGACTCGTCCAACATCAATACAACCTATTAATTTCCCCTCGTCAAAAA
TAAGGTTATCAAGTGAGAAATCACCATGAGTGACGACTGAATCCGGTGAGAATGGCAAAAGTTTATGCAT
TTCTTTCCAGACTTGTTCAACAGGCCAGCCATTACGCTCGTCATCAAAATCACTCGCATCAACCAAACCG
TTATTCATTCGTGATTGCGCCTGAGCGAGACGAAATACGCGATCGCTGTTAAAAGGACAATTACAAACAG
GAATCGAATGCAACCGGCGCAGGAACACTGCCAGCGCATCAACAATATTTTCACCTGAATCAGGATATTC
TTCTAATACCTGGAATGCTGTTTTCCCGGGGATCGCAGTGGTGAGTAACCATGCATCATCAGGAGTACGG
ATAAAATGCTTGATGGTCGGAAGAGGCATAAATTCCGTCAGCCAGTTTAGTCTGACCATCTCATCTGTAA
CATCATTGGCAACGCTACCTTTGCCATGTTTCAGAAACAACTCTGGCGCATCGGGCTTCCCATACAATCG
ATAGATTGTCGCACCTGATTGCCCGACATTATCGCGAGCCCATTTATACCCATATAAATCAGCATCCATG
TTGGAATTTAATCGCGGCCTAGAGCAAGACGTTTCCCGTTGAATATGGCTCATAACACCCCTTGTATTAC
TGTTTATGTAAGCAGACAGTTTTATTGTTCATGACCAAAATCCCTTAACGTGAGTTTTCGTTCCACTGAG
CGTCAGACCCCGTAGAAAAGATCAAAGGATCTTCTTGAGATCCTTTTTTTCTGCGCGTAATCTGCTGCTT
GCAAACAAAAAAACCACCGCTACCAGCGGTGGTTTGTTTGCCGGATCAAGAGCTACCAACTCTTTTTCCG
AAGGTAACTGGCTTCAGCAGAGCGCAGATACCAAATACTGTCCTTCTAGTGTAGCCGTAGTTAGGCCACC
ACTTCAAGAACTCTGTAGCACCGCCTACATACCTCGCTCTGCTAATCCTGTTACCAGTGGCTGCTGCCAG
TGGCGATAAGTCGTGTCTTACCGGGTTGGACTCAAGACGATAGTTACCGGATAAGGCGCAGCGGTCGGGC
TGAACGGGGGGTTCGTGCACACAGCCCAGCTTGGAGCGAACGACCTACACCGAACTGAGATACCTACAGC
GTGAGCTATGAGAAAGCGCCACGCTTCCCGAAGGGAGAAAGGCGGACAGGTATCCGGTAAGCGGCAGGGT
CGGAACAGGAGAGCGCACGAGGGAGCTTCCAGGGGGAAACGCCTGGTATCTTTATAGTCCTGTCGGGTTT
CGCCACCTCTGACTTGAGCGTCGATTTTTGTGATGCTCGTCAGGGGGGCGGAGCCTATGGAAAAACGCCA
GCAACGCGGCCTTTTTACGGTTCCTGGCCTTTTGCTGGCCTTTTGCTCACATGTTCTTTCCTGCGTTATC
CCCTGATTCTGTGGATAACCGTATTACCGCCTTTGAGTGAGCTGATACCGCTCGCCGCAGCCGAACGACC
GAGCGCAGCGAGTCAGTGAGCGAGGAAGCGGAAGAGCGCCTGATGCGGTATTTTCTCCTTACGCATCTGT
GCGGTATTTCACACCGCAATGGTGCACTCTCAGTACAATCTGCTCTGATGCCGCATAGTTAAGCCAGTAT
ACACTCCGCTATCGCTACGTGACTGGGTCATGGCTGCGCCCCGACACCCGCCAACACCCGCTGACGCGCC
CTGACGGGCTTGTCTGCTCCCGGCATCCGCTTACAGACAAGCTGTGACCGTCTCCGGGAGCTGCATGTGT
CAGAGGTTTTCACCGTCATCACCGAAACGCGCGAGGCAGCTGCGGTAAAGCTCATCAGCGTGGTCGTGAA
GCGATTCACAGATGTCTGCCTGTTCATCCGCGTCCAGCTCGTTGAGTTTCTCCAGAAGCGTTAATGTCTG
GCTTCTGATAAAGCGGGCCATGTTAAGGGCGGTTTTTTCCTGTTTGGTCACTGATGCCTCCGTGTAAGGG
GGATTTCTGTTCATGGGGGTAATGATACCGATGAAACGAGAGAGGATGCTCACGATACGGGTTACTGATG
ATGAACATGCCCGGTTACTGGAACGTTGTGAGGGTAAACAACTGGCGGTATGGATGCGGCGGGACCAGAG
AAAAATCACTCAGGGTCAATGCCAGCGCTTCGTTAATACAGATGTAGGTGTTCCACAGGGTAGCCAGCAG
CATCCTGCGATGCAGATCCGGAACATAATGGTGCAGGGCGCTGACTTCCGCGTTTCCAGACTTTACGAAA
CACGGAAACCGAAGACCATTCATGTTGTTGCTCAGGTCGCAGACGTTTTGCAGCAGCAGTCGCTTCACGT
TCGCTCGCGTATCGGTGATTCATTCTGCTAACCAGTAAGGCAACCCCGCCAGCCTAGCCGGGTCCTCAAC
GACAGGAGCACGATCATGCGCACCCGTGGGGCCGCCATGCCGGCGATAATGGCCTGCTTCTCGCCGAAAC
GTTTGGTGGCGGGACCAGTGACGAAGGCTTGAGCGAGGGCGTGCAAGATTCCGAATACCGCAAGCGACAG
GCCGATCATCGTCGCGCTCCAGCGAAAGCGGTCCTCGCCGAAAATGACCCAGAGCGCTGCCGGCACCTGT
CCTACGAGTTGCATGATAAAGAAGACAGTCATAAGTGCGGCGACGATAGTCATGCCCCGCGCCCACCGGA
AGGAGCTGACTGGGTTGAAGGCTCTCAAGGGCATCGGTCGAGATCCCGGTGCCTAATGAGTGAGCTAACT
TACATTAATTGCGTTGCGCTCACTGCCCGCTTTCCAGTCGGGAAACCTGTCGTGCCAGCTGCATTAATGA
ATCGGCCAACGCGCGGGGAGAGGCGGTTTGCGTATTGGGCGCCAGGGTGGTTTTTCTTTTCACCAGTGAG
ACGGGCAACAGCTGATTGCCCTTCACCGCCTGGCCCTGAGAGAGTTGCAGCAAGCGGTCCACGCTGGTTT
GCCCCAGCAGGCGAAAATCCTGTTTGATGGTGGTTAACGGCGGGATATAACATGAGCTGTCTTCGGTATC
GTCGTATCCCACTACCGAGATATCCGCACCAACGCGCAGCCCGGACTCGGTAATGGCGCGCATTGCGCCC
AGCGCCATCTGATCGTTGGCAACCAGCATCGCAGTGGGAACGATGCCCTCATTCAGCATTTGCATGGTTT
GTTGAAAACCGGACATGGCACTCCAGTCGCCTTCCCGTTCCGCTATCGGCTGAATTTGATTGCGAGTGAG
ATATTTATGCCAGCCAGCCAGACGCAGACGCGCCGAGACAGAACTTAATGGGCCCGCTAACAGCGCGATT
TGCTGGTGACCCAATGCGACCAGATGCTCCACGCCCAGTCGCGTACCGTCTTCATGGGAGAAAATAATAC
TGTTGATGGGTGTCTGGTCAGAGACATCAAGAAATAACGCCGGAACATTAGTGCAGGCAGCTTCCACAGC
AATGGCATCCTGGTCATCCAGCGGATAGTTAATGATCAGCCCACTGACGCGTTGCGCGAGAAGATTGTGC
ACCGCCGCTTTACAGGCTTCGACGCCGCTTCGTTCTACCATCGACACCACCACGCTGGCACCCAGTTGAT
CGGCGCGAGATTTAATCGCCGCGACAATTTGCGACGGCGCGTGCAGGGCCAGACTGGAGGTGGCAACGCC
AATCAGCAACGACTGTTTGCCCGCCAGTTGTTGTGCCACGCGGTTGGGAATGTAATTCAGCTCCGCCATC
GCCGCTTCCACTTTTTCCCGCGTTTTCGCAGAAACGTGGCTGGCCTGGTTCACCACGCGGGAAACGGTCT
GATAAGAGACACCGGCATACTCTGCGACATCGTATAACGTTACTGGTTTCACATTCACCACCCTGAATTG
ACTCTCTTCCGGGCGCTATCATGCCATACCGCGAAAGGTTTTGCGCCATTCGATGGTGTCCGGGATCTCG
ACGCTCTCCCTTATGCGACTCCTGCATTAGGAAGCAGCCCAGTAGTAGGTTGAGGCCGTTGAGCACCGCC
GCCGCAAGGAATGGTGCATGCAAGGAGATGGCGCCCAACAGTCCCCCGGCCACGGGGCCTGCCACCATAC
CCACGCCGAAACAAGCGCTCATGAGCCCGAAGTGGCGAGCCCGATCTTCCCCATCGGTGATGTCGGCGAT
ATAGGCGCCAGCAACCGCACCTGTGGCGCCGGTGATGCCGGCCACGATGCGTC
Features (pLannotate 1.2.2; 21 found; start..end, strand, type, name):
     36..54      +  promoter       T7 promoter: promoter for bacteriophage T7 RNA polymerase
     55..79      +  protein_bind   lac operator: The lac repressor binds to the lac operator to inhibit transcription in E. coli. This inhibition can be relieved by adding lactose or isopropyl-β-D-thiogalactopyranoside (IPTG). lac repressor encoded by lacI
     94..116     +  RBS            RBS: efficient ribosome binding site from bacteriophage T7 gene 10 (Olins and Rangwala, 1989)
    135..151     +  CDS            capTEV™ (fragment): composite tag for in vivo biotinylation, TEV protease cleavage, and 6xHis tagging
    162..179     +  CDS            thrombin site: thrombin recognition and cleavage site
    183..1775    +  CDS            PKM: KPYM_HUMAN - Also known as OIP3, PK2, PK3, PKM2. Experimental evidence at protein level: Swiss-Prot protein existence level 1. Glycolytic enzyme that catalyzes the transfer of a phosphoryl group from phosphoenolpyruvate (PEP) to ADP, generating ATP (PubMed:15996096, PubMed:1854723). The ratio between the highly active tetrameric form and nearly inactive dimeric form determines whether glucose carbons are channeled to biosynthetic processes or used for glycolytic ATP production (PubMed:15996096, PubMed:1854723). The transition between the 2 forms contributes to the control of glycolysis and is
   1785..1802    +  CDS            9xHis (fragment): 9xHis affinity tag
   1812..1861    +  CDS            SET1 (fragment): solubility-enhancement tag derived from T7 phage gene 10B
   1869..1916    +  terminator     T7 terminator: transcription terminator for bacteriophage T7 RNA polymerase
   1953..2381    +  rep_origin     f1 ori (sequence partly withheld): f1 bacteriophage origin of replication; arrow indicates direction of (+) strand synthesis
   2434..2491    +  promoter       AmpR promoter (fragment): bla
   2500..3315    -  CDS            KanR: aminoglycoside phosphotransferase; aph(3')-Ia; confers resistance to kanamycin in bacteria or G418 (Geneticin®) in eukaryotes
   3437..4025    +  rep_origin     ori: high-copy-number ColE1/pMB1/pBR322/pUC origin of replication
   4211..4350    -  misc_feature   bom: basis of mobility region from pBR322
   4452..4643    -  CDS            rop: Rop protein, which maintains plasmids at low copy number; rop
   4660..5040    +  CDS            YPB1_ECOLX: Protein predicted: Swiss-Prot protein existence level 4. From Escherichia coli.
   5112..5403    -  CDS            TcR (fragment): tetracycline efflux protein; tet; confers resistance to tetracycline
   5418..5439    -  protein_bind   CAP binding site: CAP binding activates transcription in the presence of cAMP. E. coli catabolite activator protein
   5452..6534    -  CDS            lacI: lac repressor; lacI; The lac repressor binds to the lac operator to inhibit transcription in E. coli. This inhibition can be relieved by adding lactose or isopropyl-β-D-thiogalactopyranoside (IPTG).
   6535..6612    -  promoter       lacI promoter: lacI
   6620..14      -  CDS            TcR (fragment) (across the origin): tetracycline efflux protein; tet; confers resistance to tetracycline
