[The description below was written by a language model from this plasmid's Addgene catalogue record and pLannotate feature annotations shown in this document.]
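Description:
pET-28a-hPKM2 is a bacterial expression plasmid built on the Novagen pET-28a backbone and carrying the human pyruvate kinase M2 (PKM2) coding sequence, cloned between the NdeI and BamHI sites, both of which are retained. It is propagated in E. coli through a ColE1/pBR322-type origin accompanied by the bom region and the rop gene, which holds copy number down, and it is selected with kanamycin via the aph(3')-Ia resistance gene. An f1 origin is also present, and short tetracycline-resistance fragments are annotated as pBR322-derived backbone remnants. The catalogue lists a total size of about 7.1 kb, while the sequenced record is 6,885 nt, so the catalogue figures appear to be rounded estimates.

Expression is driven by the T7 promoter followed by a lac operator and the strong T7 gene 10 ribosome binding site. The plasmid-encoded lacI repressor keeps transcription off until IPTG is added, in a host that supplies T7 RNA polymerase. The open reading frame begins with the backbone's N-terminal 6xHis tag (picked up by the annotation software as a fragment of a composite tag) and a thrombin cleavage site, followed directly by the PKM coding sequence. The tag allows metal-affinity purification and can then be removed with thrombin. A second His-tag fragment is annotated downstream of the insert, corresponding to the optional C-terminal tag of pET-28a. The record describes only an N-terminal tag, so this one presumably lies beyond the insert's stop codon. A T7 terminator closes the cassette. The construct is suited to producing recombinant human PKM2, the glycolytic enzyme that converts phosphoenolpyruvate and ADP to pyruvate and ATP, for biochemical work such as the phosphotyrosine-binding studies in the associated publication.
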