Addgene plasmid #44242: pET-28a-hPKM2
Depositing lab: Lewis Cantley & Matthew Vander Heiden. Depositing organization: Beth Israel Deaconess Medical Center. Publication: Pyruvate kinase M2 is a phosphotyrosine-binding protein. Christofk HR, Vander Heiden MG, Wu N, Asara JM, Cantley LC. Nature. 2008 Mar 13;452(7184):181-6. doi: 10.1038/nature06667. PubMed 18337815.
Backbone
  Vector backbone: pET-28a
  Backbone manufacturer: Novagen
  Backbone size w/o insert (bp): 5400
  Total vector size (bp): 7100
  Vector type: Bacterial Expression
Growth in bacteria
  Bacterial resistance: Kanamycin, 50 μg/mL
  Growth temperature: 37°C
  Growth strain: DH5alpha
  Copy number: Unknown
Gene/Insert
  Gene/Insert name: Pyruvate Kinase M2 (alt name: PKM2)
  Species: H. sapiens (human)
  Insert size (bp): 1700
  Entrez Gene: PKM (a.k.a. CTHBP, HEL-S-30, OIP3, PK3, PKM2, TCB, THBP1, p58)
  Promoter: T7
  Tag / fusion protein: 6xHis (N terminal on backbone)
  Cloning method: Restriction Enzyme; 5′ cloning site NdeI (not destroyed); 3′ cloning site BamHI (not destroyed)
  Sequencing primers: 5′ T7 Promoter Primer; 3′ T7 Terminator Primer
Terms and licenses: Academic/Nonprofit Terms; Industry Terms: Not Available to Industry
How to cite: pET-28a-hPKM2 was a gift from Lewis Cantley & Matthew Vander Heiden (Addgene plasmid # 44242 ; http://n2t.net/addgene:44242 ; RRID:Addgene_44242)
