>Addgene plasmid #44242 | pET-28a-hPKM2 | addgene partial sequence | sequence record 61434 | T7 5'-TAATACGACTCACTATAGGG-3'
CCCTCTAGAAATAATTTTGTTTAACTTTAAGAAGGAGATATACCATGGGCAGCAGCCATCATCATCATCA
TCACAGCAGCGGCCTGGTGCCGCGCGGCAGCCATATGTCTAAACCGCACTCTGAAGCTGGTACCGCCTTC
ATTCAGACCCAGCAACTGCACGCAGCCATGGCTGACACATTCCTGGAGCACATGTGCCGCCTGGACATTG
ATTCACCACCCATCACAGCCCGGAACACTGGCATCATCTGTACCATTGGCCCAGCTTCCCGATCAGTGGA
GACGTTGAAGGAGATGATTAAGTCTGGAATGAATGTGGCTCGTCTGAACTTCTCTCATGGAACTCATGAG
TACCATGCGGAGACCATCAAGAATGTGCGCACAGCCACGGAAAGCTTTGCTTCTGACCCCATCCTCTACC
GGCCCGTTGCTGTGGCTCTAGACACTAAAGGACCTGAGATCCGAACTGGGCTCATCAAGGGCAGCGGCAC
TGCAGAGGTGGAGCTGAAGAAGGGAGCCACTCTCAAAATCACGCTGGATAACGCCTACATGGAAAAGTGT
GACGAGAACATCCTGTGGCTGGACTACAAGAACATCTGCAAGGTGGTGGAAGTGGGCAGCAAGATCTACG
TGGATGATGGGCTTATTTCTCTCCAGGTGAAGCAGAAAGGTGCCGACTTCCTGGTGACGGAGGTGGAAAA
TGGTGGCTCCTTGGGCAGCAAGAAGGGTGTGAACCTTCCTGGGGCTGCTGTGGACTTGCCTGCTGTGTCG
GAGAAGGACATCCAGGATCTGAAGTTTGGGGTCGAGCAGGATGTTGATATGGTGTTTGCGTCATTCATCC
GCAAGGCATCTGATGTCCATGAAGTTAGGAAGGTCCTGGGAGAGAAGGGAAAGAACATCAAGATTATCAG
CAAAATCGAGAATCATGAGGGGGTTCGGAGGTTTGATGAAATCCTGGAGGCCAGTGATGGGATCATGGTG
G
