>Addgene plasmid #44242 | pET-28a-hPKM2 | addgene partial sequence | sequence record 62469 | T7term
TTCGGGCTTTGTTAGCAGCCGGATCTCAGTGGTGGTGGTGGTGGTGCTCGAGTCACGGCACAGGAACAAC
ACGCATGGTGTTGGTGAAGCCGGAGCCAGGGCGCCATCCGGTCAGCACAATGACCACATCTCCCTTCTTG
AAGAAGCCTCGGGCCTTGCCAACATTCATGGCAAAGTTCACCCGGAGGTCCACGTCCTCAGCCCAGGCCT
CCTGGACTGGGTCCTTGCACAGCACAGGGAAGATGCCACGGTACAGGTGGGCCTGACGAGCTGTCTGGGG
ATTCCGGGTCACAGCAATGATGGGGGCACGTGGGCGGTATCTGGCCACCTGGTGAGCAGACCTGCCAGAC
TTGGTGAGGACGATTATGGCCCCACTGCAGCACTTGAAGGAGGCCTCCACGGCACCCACGGCGGTGGCTT
CTGTGGGGTCGCTGGTAATGGGCGCCAGGCGGCGGAGTTCCTCAAATAATTGCAAGTGGTAGATGGCAGC
CTCTGCCTCACGGGCAATCAGGTGCTGCATGCGCACAGCCTCCAGAGGATAGTCCCCTTTGGCTGTTTCT
CCAGACAGCATGATGCAGTCGGCTCCATCCAGGACTGCATTGGCCACATCACTGCCTTCAGCCCGAGTGG
GGCGGGGCTTCTTGATCATGCTCTCCAGCATCTGAGTAGCACAGATGACAGGCTTCCCAGCTCGGTTGCA
CCGTCCAATCATCATCTTCTGAGCAAGGAAGACCTTCTCTGCAGGAATCTCAATGCCTAGATCACCACGA
GCCACCATGATCCCATCACTGGCCTCCAGGATTTCATCAAACCTCCGAACCCCCTCATGATTCTCGATTT
TGCTGATAATCTTGATGTTCTTTCCCTTCTCTCCCAGGACCTTCCTAACTTCATGGACATCA
